>Addgene plasmid #60733 | pET28:GFP | addgene full sequence | sequence record 392768 | Addgene NGS Result
ATCCGGATATAGTTCCTCCTTTCAGCAAAAAACCCCTCAAGACCCGTTTAGAGGCCCCAAGGGGTTATGC
TAGTTATTGCTCAGCGGTGGCAGCAGCCAACTCAGCTTCCTTTCGGGCTTTGTTAGCAGCCGGATCTCAG
TGGTGGTGGTGGTGGTGCTCGAGTGCGGCCGCAAGCTTGTCGACGGAGCTCGAATTCGGATCCTTACTTG
TACAGCTCGTCCATGCCGAGAGTGATCCCGGCGGCGGTCACGAACTCCAGCAGGACCATGTGATCGCGCT
TCTCGTTGGGGTCTTTGCTCAGGGCGGACTGGGTGCTCAGGTAGTGGTTGTCGGGCAGCAGCACGGGGCC
GTCGCCGATGGGGGTGTTCTGCTGGTAGTGGTCGGCGAGCTGCACGCTGCCGTCCTCGATGTTGTGGCGG
ATCTTGAAGTTCACCTTGATGCCGTTCTTCTGCTTGTCGGCCATGATATAGACGTTGTGGCTGTTGTAGT
TGTACTCCAGCTTGTGCCCCAGGATGTTGCCGTCCTCCTTGAAGTCGATGCCCTTCAGCTCGATGCGGTT
CACCAGGGTGTCGCCCTCGAACTTCACCTCGGCGCGGGTCTTGTAGTTGCCGTCGTCCTTGAAGAAGATG
GTGCGCTCCTGGACGTAGCCTTCGGGCATGGCGGACTTGAAGAAGTCGTGCTGCTTCATGTGGTCGGGGT
AGCGGCTGAAGCACTGCACGCCGTAGGTCAGGGTGGTCACGAGGGTGGGCCAGGGCACGGGCAGCTTGCC
GGTGGTGCAGATGAACTTCAGGGTCAGCTTGCCGTAGGTGGCATCGCCCTCGCCCTCGCCGGACACGCTG
AACTTGTGGCCGTTTACGTCGCCGTCCAGCTCGACCAGGATGGGCACCACCCCGGTGAACAGCTCCTCGC
CCTTGCTCACCATGGTATATCTCCTTCTTAAAGTTAAACAAAATTATTTCTAGAGGGGAATTGTTATCCG
CTCACAATTCCCCTATAGTGAGTCGTATTAATTTCGCGGGATCGAGATCTCGATCCTCTACGCCGGACGC
ATCGTGGCCGGCATCACCGGCGCCACAGGTGCGGTTGCTGGCGCCTATATCGCCGACATCACCGATGGGG
AAGATCGGGCTCGCCACTTCGGGCTCATGAGCGCTTGTTTCGGCGTGGGTATGGTGGCAGGCCCCGTGGC
CGGGGGACTGTTGGGCGCCATCTCCTTGCATGCACCATTCCTTGCGGCGGCGGTGCTCAACGGCCTCAAC
CTACTACTGGGCTGCTTCCTAATGCAGGAGTCGCATAAGGGAGAGCGTCGAGATCCCGGACACCATCGAA
TGGCGCAAAACCTTTCGCGGTATGGCATGATAGCGCCCGGAAGAGAGTCAATTCAGGGTGGTGAATGTGA
AACCAGTAACGTTATACGATGTCGCAGAGTATGCCGGTGTCTCTTATCAGACCGTTTCCCGCGTGGTGAA
CCAGGCCAGCCACGTTTCTGCGAAAACGCGGGAAAAAGTGGAAGCGGCGATGGCGGAGCTGAATTACATT
CCCAACCGCGTGGCACAACAACTGGCGGGCAAACAGTCGTTGCTGATTGGCGTTGCCACCTCCAGTCTGG
CCCTGCACGCGCCGTCGCAAATTGTCGCGGCGATTAAATCTCGCGCCGATCAACTGGGTGCCAGCGTGGT
GGTGTCGATGGTAGAACGAAGCGGCGTCGAAGCCTGTAAAGCGGCGGTGCACAATCTTCTCGCGCAACGC
GTCAGTGGGCTGATCATTAACTATCCGCTGGATGACCAGGATGCCATTGCTGTGGAAGCTGCCTGCACTA
ATGTTCCGGCGTTATTTCTTGATGTCTCTGACCAGACACCCATCAACAGTATTATTTTCTCCCATGAAGA
CGGTACGCGACTGGGCGTGGAGCATCTGGTCGCATTGGGTCACCAGCAAATCGCGCTGTTAGCGGGCCCA
TTAAGTTCTGTCTCGGCGCGTCTGCGTCTGGCTGGCTGGCATAAATATCTCACTCGCAATCAAATTCAGC
CGATAGCGGAACGGGAAGGCGACTGGAGTGCCATGTCCGGTTTTCAACAAACCATGCAAATGCTGAATGA
GGGCATCGTTCCCACTGCGATGCTGGTTGCCAACGATCAGATGGCGCTGGGCGCAATGCGCGCCATTACC
GAGTCCGGGCTGCGCGTTGGTGCGGATATCTCGGTAGTGGGATACGACGATACCGAAGACAGCTCATGTT
ATATCCCGCCGTTAACCACCATCAAACAGGATTTTCGCCTGCTGGGGCAAACCAGCGTGGACCGCTTGCT
GCAACTCTCTCAGGGCCAGGCGGTGAAGGGCAATCAGCTGTTGCCCGTCTCACTGGTGAAAAGAAAAACC
ACCCTGGCGCCCAATACGCAAACCGCCTCTCCCCGCGCGTTGGCCGATTCATTAATGCAGCTGGCACGAC
AGGTTTCCCGACTGGAAAGCGGGCAGTGAGCGCAACGCAATTAATGTAAGTTAGCTCACTCATTAGGCAC
CGGGATCTCGACCGATGCCCTTGAGAGCCTTCAACCCAGTCAGCTCCTTCCGGTGGGCGCGGGGCATGAC
TATCGTCGCCGCACTTATGACTGTCTTCTTTATCATGCAACTCGTAGGACAGGTGCCGGCAGCGCTCTGG
GTCATTTTCGGCGAGGACCGCTTTCGCTGGAGCGCGACGATGATCGGCCTGTCGCTTGCGGTATTCGGAA
TCTTGCACGCCCTCGCTCAAGCCTTCGTCACTGGTCCCGCCACCAAACGTTTCGGCGAGAAGCAGGCCAT
TATCGCCGGCATGGCGGCCCCACGGGTGCGCATGATCGTGCTCCTGTCGTTGAGGACCCGGCTAGGCTGG
CGGGGTTGCCTTACTGGTTAGCAGAATGAATCACCGATACGCGAGCGAACGTGAAGCGACTGCTGCTGCA
AAACGTCTGCGACCTGAGCAACAACATGAATGGTCTTCGGTTTCCGTGTTTCGTAAAGTCTGGAAACGCG
GAAGTCAGCGCCCTGCACCATTATGTTCCGGATCTGCATCGCAGGATGCTGCTGGCTACCCTGTGGAACA
CCTACATCTGTATTAACGAAGCGCTGGCATTGACCCTGAGTGATTTTTCTCTGGTCCCGCCGCATCCATA
CCGCCAGTTGTTTACCCTCACAACGTTCCAGTAACCGGGCATGTTCATCATCAGTAACCCGTATCGTGAG
CATCCTCTCTCGTTTCATCGGTATCATTACCCCCATGAACAGAAATCCCCCTTACACGGAGGCATCAGTG
ACCAAACAGGAAAAAACCGCCCTTAACATGGCCCGCTTTATCAGAAGCCAGACATTAACGCTTCTGGAGA
AACTCAACGAGCTGGACGCGGATGAACAGGCAGACATCTGTGAATCGCTTCACGACCACGCTGATGAGCT
TTACCGCAGCTGCCTCGCGCGTTTCGGTGATGACGGTGAAAACCTCTGACACATGCAGCTCCCGGAGACG
GTCACAGCTTGTCTGTAAGCGGATGCCGGGAGCAGACAAGCCCGTCAGGGCGCGTCAGCGGGTGTTGGCG
GGTGTCGGGGCGCAGCCATGACCCAGTCACGTAGCGATAGCGGAGTGTATACTGGCTTAACTATGCGGCA
TCAGAGCAGATTGTACTGAGAGTGCACCATTGCGGTGTGAAATACCGCACAGATGCGTAAGGAGAAAATA
CCGCATCAGGCGCTCTTCCGCTTCCTCGCTCACTGACTCGCTGCGCTCGGTCGTTCGGCTGCGGCGAGCG
GTATCAGCTCACTCAAAGGCGGTAATACGGTTATCCACAGAATCAGGGGATAACGCAGGAAAGAACATGT
GAGCAAAAGGCCAGCAAAAGGCCAGGAACCGTAAAAAGGCCGCGTTGCTGGCGTTTTTCCATAGGCTCCG
CCCCCCTGACGAGCATCACAAAAATCGACGCTCAAGTCAGAGGTGGCGAAACCCGACAGGACTATAAAGA
TACCAGGCGTTTCCCCCTGGAAGCTCCCTCGTGCGCTCTCCTGTTCCGACCCTGCCGCTTACCGGATACC
TGTCCGCCTTTCTCCCTTCGGGAAGCGTGGCGCTTTCTCATAGCTCACGCTGTAGGTATCTCAGTTCGGT
GTAGGTCGTTCGCTCCAAGCTGGGCTGTGTGCACGAACCCCCCGTTCAGCCCGACCGCTGCGCCTTATCC
GGTAACTATCGTCTTGAGTCCAACCCGGTAAGACACGACTTATCGCCACTGGCAGCAGCCACTGGTAACA
GGATTAGCAGAGCGAGGTATGTAGGCGGTGCTACAGAGTTCTTGAAGTGGTGGCCTAACTACGGCTACAC
TAGAAGGACAGTATTTGGTATCTGCGCTCTGCTGAAGCCAGTTACCTTCGGAAAAAGAGTTGGTAGCTCT
TGATCCGGCAAACAAACCACCGCTGGTAGCGGTGGTTTTTTTGTTTGCAAGCAGCAGATTACGCGCAGAA
AAAAAGGATCTCAAGAAGATCCTTTGATCTTTTCTACGGGGTCTGACGCTCAGTGGAACGAAAACTCACG
TTAAGGGATTTTGGTCATGAACAATAAAACTGTCTGCTTACATAAACAGTAATACAAGGGGTGTTATGAG
CCATATTCAACGGGAAACGTCTTGCTCTAGGCCGCGATTAAATTCCAACATGGATGCTGATTTATATGGG
TATAAATGGGCTCGCGATAATGTCGGGCAATCAGGTGCGACAATCTATCGATTGTATGGGAAGCCCGATG
CGCCAGAGTTGTTTCTGAAACATGGCAAAGGTAGCGTTGCCAATGATGTTACAGATGAGATGGTCAGACT
AAACTGGCTGACGGAATTTATGCCTCTTCCGACCATCAAGCATTTTATCCGTACTCCTGATGATGCATGG
TTACTCACCACTGCGATCCCCGGGAAAACAGCATTCCAGGTATTAGAAGAATATCCTGATTCAGGTGAAA
ATATTGTTGATGCGCTGGCAGTGTTCCTGCGCCGGTTGCATTCGATTCCTGTTTGTAATTGTCCTTTTAA
CAGCGATCGCGTATTTCGTCTCGCTCAGGCGCAATCACGAATGAATAACGGTTTGGTTGATGCGAGTGAT
TTTGATGACGAGCGTAATGGCTGGCCTGTTGAACAAGTCTGGAAAGAAATGCATAAACTTTTGCCATTCT
CACCGGATTCAGTCGTCACTCATGGTGATTTCTCACTTGATAACCTTATTTTTGACGAGGGGAAATTAAT
AGGTTGTATTGATGTTGGACGAGTCGGAATCGCAGACCGATACCAGGATCTTGCCATCCTATGGAACTGC
CTCGGTGAGTTTTCTCCTTCATTACAGAAACGGCTTTTTCAAAAATATGGTATTGATAATCCTGATATGA
ATAAATTGCAGTTTCATTTGATGCTCGATGAGTTTTTCTAAGAATTAATTCATGAGCGGATACATATTTG
AATGTATTTAGAAAAATAAACAAATAGGGGTTCCGCGCACATTTCCCCGAAAAGTGCCACCTAAATTGTA
AGCGTTAATATTTTGTTAAAATTCGCGTTAAATTTTTGTTAAATCAGCTCATTTTTTAACCAATAGGCCG
AAATCGGCAAAATCCCTTATAAATCAAAAGAATAGACCGAGATAGGGT
[37 nt withheld, positions 5649-5685]
AAAGAACGTGGACTCCAACGTCAAAGG
[49 nt withheld, positions 5713-5761]
T
[91 nt withheld, positions 5763-5853]
G
[124 nt withheld, positions 5855-5978]
CCCATTCGCCA
Features (pLannotate 1.2.2; 19 found; start..end, strand, type, name):
     26..73      -  terminator     T7 terminator: transcription terminator for bacteriophage T7 RNA polymerase
     81..130     -  CDS            SET1 (fragment): solubility-enhancement tag derived from T7 phage gene 10B
    140..157     -  CDS            9xHis (fragment): 9xHis affinity tag
    204..923     -  CDS            EGFP: the original enhanced GFP (Yang et al., 1996) mammalian codon-optimized
    930..952     -  RBS            RBS: efficient ribosome binding site from bacteriophage T7 gene 10 (Olins and Rangwala, 1989)
    967..991     -  protein_bind   lac operator: The lac repressor binds to the lac operator to inhibit transcription in E. coli. This inhibition can be relieved by adding lactose or isopropyl-β-D-thiogalactopyranoside (IPTG). lac repressor encoded by lacI
    992..1010    -  promoter       T7 promoter: promoter for bacteriophage T7 RNA polymerase
   1032..1311    +  CDS            TcR (fragment): tetracycline efflux protein; tet; confers resistance to tetracycline
   1319..1396    +  promoter       lacI promoter: lacI
   1397..2479    +  CDS            lacI: lac repressor; lacI; The lac repressor binds to the lac operator to inhibit transcription in E. coli. This inhibition can be relieved by adding lactose or isopropyl-β-D-thiogalactopyranoside (IPTG).
   2492..2513    +  protein_bind   CAP binding site: CAP binding activates transcription in the presence of cAMP. E. coli catabolite activator protein
   2528..2819    +  CDS            TcR (fragment): tetracycline efflux protein; tet; confers resistance to tetracycline
   2891..3271    -  CDS            YPB1_ECOLX: Protein predicted: Swiss-Prot protein existence level 4. From Escherichia coli.
   3288..3479    +  CDS            rop: Rop protein, which maintains plasmids at low copy number; rop
   3581..3720    +  misc_feature   bom: basis of mobility region from pBR322
   3906..4494    -  rep_origin     ori: high-copy-number ColE1/pMB1/pBR322/pUC origin of replication
   4616..5431    +  CDS            KanR: aminoglycoside phosphotransferase; aph(3')-Ia; confers resistance to kanamycin in bacteria or G418 (Geneticin®) in eukaryotes
   5440..5497    -  promoter       AmpR promoter (fragment): bla
   5550..5978    -  rep_origin     f1 ori (sequence partly withheld): f1 bacteriophage origin of replication; arrow indicates direction of (+) strand synthesis
