[The description below was written by a language model from this plasmid's Addgene catalogue record and pLannotate feature annotations shown in this document.]
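Description:
pET28:GFP is a bacterial expression plasmid built on the pET-28b backbone, carrying a 720 bp GFP coding sequence described in the record as BioBrick part BBa_E0040. The automated annotation labels this ORF as EGFP, which probably reflects sequence similarity among GFP variants rather than the exact identity of the part. The plasmid is about 6 kb and is maintained in E. coli through a ColE1/pBR322-type origin, with selection by a kanamycin resistance gene (aminoglycoside phosphotransferase). The catalogue lists it as high copy, although the backbone retains the rop gene and bom region of pBR322, elements usually associated with more moderate copy number. An f1 origin is also present, along with backbone remnants such as tetracycline resistance gene fragments, which are not functional markers here.

GFP sits in the standard pET expression cassette. A T7 promoter is followed by a lac operator, the strong T7 gene 10 ribosome binding site, the reporter ORF and a T7 terminator. A plasmid-borne lacI gene with its own promoter supplies lac repressor, so transcription requires T7 RNA polymerase activity and can be derepressed with IPTG. A His-tag fragment lies downstream of GFP, between the ORF and the terminator, but the record does not indicate whether it is translated in frame with the reporter.

Because fluorescence depends on functional T7 RNA polymerase in the host, the construct serves as a T7-driven reporter. The associated publication concerns synthetic transcriptional AND gates built from split T7 RNA polymerase mutants, which fits use as an output reporter for polymerase activity in such circuits.
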