Addgene plasmid #60733: pET28:GFP
Purpose: pET28 driving expression of GFP, biobrick part Bba_E0040
Depositing lab: Matthew Bennett. Depositing organization: Rice University. Publication: Library of synthetic transcriptional AND gates built with split T7 RNA polymerase mutants. Shis DL, Bennett MR. Proc Natl Acad Sci U S A. 2013 Mar 26;110(13):5028-33. doi: 10.1073/pnas.1220157110. Epub 2013 Mar 11. PubMed 23479654.
Backbone
  Vector backbone: pET-28b
  Backbone size w/o insert (bp): 5273
  Total vector size (bp): 5993
  Vector type: Bacterial Expression, Synthetic Biology
Growth in bacteria
  Bacterial resistance: Kanamycin, 50 μg/mL
  Growth temperature: 37°C
  Growth strain: DH10B
  Copy number: High Copy
Gene/Insert
  Gene/Insert name: GFP
  Insert size (bp): 720
Terms and licenses: Academic/Nonprofit Terms; Industry Terms: Not Available to Industry
How to cite: pET28:GFP was a gift from Matthew Bennett (Addgene plasmid # 60733 ; http://n2t.net/addgene:60733 ; RRID:Addgene_60733)
