>Addgene plasmid #60733 | pET28:GFP | addgene partial sequence | sequence record 99359 | T7term 5'-GCTAGTTATTGCTCAGCGG-3'
GTTAGCAGCCGGATCTCAGTGGTGGTGGTGGTGGTGCTCGAGTGCGGCCGCAAGCTTGTCGACGGAGCTC
GAATTCGGATCCTTACTTGTACAGCTCGTCCATGCCGAGAGTGATCCCGGCGGCGGTCACGAACTCCAGC
AGGACCATGTGATCGCGCTTCTCGTTGGGGTCTTTGCTCAGGGCGGACTGGGTGCTCAGGTAGTGGTTGT
CGGGCAGCAGCACGGGGCCGTCGCCGATGGGGGTGTTCTGCTGGTAGTGGTCGGCGAGCTGCACGCTGCC
GTCCTCGATGTTGTGGCGGATCTTGAAGTTCACCTTGATGCCGTTCTTCTGCTTGTCGGCCATGATATAG
ACGTTGTGGCTGTTGTAGTTGTACTCCAGCTTGTGCCCCAGGATGTTGCCGTCCTCCTTGAAGTCGATGC
CCTTCAGCTCGATGCGGTTCACCAGGGTGTCGCCCTCGAACTTCACCTCGGCGCGGGTCTTGTAGTTGCC
GTCGTCCTTGAAGAAGATGGTGCGCTCCTGGACGTAGCCTTCGGGCATGGCGGACTTGAAGAAGTCGTGC
TGCTTCATGTGGTCGGGGTAGCGGCTGAAGCACTGCACGCCGTAGGTCAGGGTGGTCACGAGGGTGGGCC
AGGGCACGGGCAGCTTGCCGGTGGTGCAGATGAACTTCAGGGTCAGCTTGCCGTAGGTGGCATCGCCCTC
GCCCTCGCCGGACACGCTGAACTTGTGGCCGTTTACGTCGCCGTCCAGCTCGACCAGGATGGGCACCACC
CCGGTGAACAGCTCCTCGCCCTTGCTCACCATGGTATATCTCCTTCTTAAAGTTAAACAAAATTATTTCT
AGAGGGGAATTGTTATCCGCTCACAATTCCCCTATAGTGAGTCGTATTAATTTCGCGGGATCGAGATCTC
GATCCTCTACG
