>Addgene plasmid #60733 | pET28:GFP | addgene partial sequence | sequence record 99360 | LacI-R 5'-GGCATACTCTGCGACATCGT-3'
CGGATCTTGAAGTTCACCTTGATGCCGTTCTTCTGCTTGTCGGCCATGATATAGACGTTGTGGCTGTTGT
AGTTGTACTCCAGCTTGTGCCCCAGGATGTTGCCGTCCTCCTTGAAGTCGATGCCCTTCAGCTCGATGCG
GTTCACCAGGGTGTCGCCCTCGAACTTCACCTCGGCGCGGGTCTTGTAGTTGCCGTCGTCCTTGAAGAAG
ATGGTGCGCTCCTGGACGTAGCCTTCGGGCATGGCGGACTTGAAGAAGTCGTGCTGCTTCATGTGGTCGG
GGTAGCGGCTGAAGCACTGCACGCCGTAGGTCAGGGTGGTCACGAGGGTGGGCCAGGGCACGGGCAGCTT
GCCGGTGGTGCAGATGAACTTCAGGGTCAGCTTGCCGTAGGTGGCATCGCCCTCGCCCTCGCCGGACACG
CTGAACTTGTGGCCGTTTACGTCGCCGTCCAGCTCGACCAGGATGGGCACCACCCCGGTGAACAGCTCCT
CGCCCTTGCTCACCATGGTATATCTCCTTCTTAAAGTTAAACAAAATTATTTCTAGAGGGGAATTGTTAT
CCGCTCACAATTCCCCTATAGTGAGTCGTATTAATTTCGCGGGATCGAGATCTCGATCCTCTACGCCGGA
CGCATCGTGGCCGGCATCACCGGCGCCACAGGTGCGGTTGCTGGCGCCTATATCGCCGACATCACCGATG
GGGAAGATCGGGCTCGCCACTTCGGGCTCATGAGCGCTTGTTTCGGCGTGGGTATGGTGGCAGGCCCCGT
GGCCGGGGGACTGTTGGGCGCCATCTCCTTGCATGCACCATTCCTTGCGGCGGCGGTGCTCAACGGCCTC
AACCTACTACTGGGCTGCTTCCTAATGCAGGAGTCGCATAAGGGAGAGCGTCGAGATCCCGGACACCATC
GAATGGCGCAAAACCTTTCGCGGTATGGCATGATAGCGCCCGGAAGAGAGTCAATTCA
